Addgene plasmid #116613: pHAGE-PTCH1-R1308Kfs*64
Purpose: Lentiviral expression of PTCH1 R1308Kfs*64
Depositing lab: Gordon Mills & Kenneth Scott. Depositing organization: Baylor College of Medicine. Publication: Systematic Functional Annotation of Somatic Mutations in Cancer. Ng PK, Li J, Jeong KJ, Shao S, Chen H, Tsang YH, Sengupta S, Wang Z, Bhavana VH, Tran R, Soewito S, Minussi DC, Moreno D, Kong K, Dogruluk T, Lu H, Gao J, Tokheim C, Zhou DC, Johnson AM, Zeng J, Ip CKM, Ju Z, Wester M, Yu S, Li Y, Vellano CP, Schultz N, Karchin R, Ding L, Lu Y, Cheung LWT, Chen K, Shaw KR, Meric-Bernstam F, Scott KL, Yi S, Sahni N, Liang H, Mills GB. Cancer Cell. 2018 Mar 12;33(3):450-462.e10. doi: 10.1016/j.ccell.2018.01.021. PubMed 29533785.
Backbone
  Vector backbone: pHAGE
  Vector type: Lentiviral
Growth in bacteria
  Bacterial resistance: Ampicillin, 100 μg/mL
  Growth temperature: 37°C
  Growth strain: Stbl3
  Copy number: High Copy
Gene/Insert
  Gene/Insert name: PTCH1
  Species: H. sapiens (human)
  Mutation: R1308Kfs*64
  Entrez Gene: PTCH1 (a.k.a. BCNS, BCNS1, NBCCS, PTC, PTC1, PTCH)
  Cloning method: Gateway Cloning
Terms and licenses: Academic/Nonprofit Terms; Industry Terms: Not Available to Industry
How to cite: pHAGE-PTCH1-R1308Kfs*64 was a gift from Gordon Mills & Kenneth Scott (Addgene plasmid # 116613 ; http://n2t.net/addgene:116613 ; RRID:Addgene_116613)
