[The description below was written by a language model from this plasmid's Addgene catalogue record and pLannotate feature annotations shown in this document.]
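Description:
pHAGE-PTCH1-R1308Kfs*64 is an HIV-1-based lentiviral expression plasmid of about 12.9 kb, built on the pHAGE backbone to deliver a cancer-associated frameshift variant of human PTCH1 into mammalian cells. In bacteria it is maintained through a high-copy ColE1/pUC-type origin and selected with ampicillin via the β-lactamase gene. The viral portion carries a truncated 5' LTR, the Ψ packaging signal with an adjoining gag fragment, the Rev response element, the cPPT/CTS and a U3-deleted 3' LTR. Together these allow the transfer RNA to be packaged, exported and integrated when helper functions are supplied in trans. The ΔU3 LTR makes the integrated provirus self-inactivating.

The payload sits between Gateway attB1 and attB2 sites, consistent with the recorded Gateway cloning method, and is driven by the strong constitutive EF-1α promoter. PTCH1 encodes the Hedgehog ligand receptor that works with Smoothened and is regarded as a tumour suppressor. The R1308Kfs*64 mutation shifts the reading frame near the C-terminus, and this probably explains why the annotation splits the coding region into two overlapping PTCH1 fragments. A V5 epitope tag is annotated downstream of attB2, but the frameshift is expected to terminate translation early, so the tag is unlikely to be fused to this variant; the record does not address this. An EMCV IRES followed by a puromycin N-acetyltransferase gene places drug selection on the same transcript, and a WPRE enhances transcript expression. The construct belongs to a collection made for systematic functional annotation of somatic cancer mutations, and it suits stable expression of this PTCH1 allele in transduced, puromycin-selected cells.
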