Features (pLannotate 1.2.2; 31 found; start..end, strand, type, name):
    377..634     +  LTR            5' LTR (truncated): truncated 5' long terminal repeat (LTR) from HIV-1
    681..806     +  misc_feature   HIV-1 Ψ: packaging signal of human immunodeficiency virus type 1
    790..1128    +  CDS            HIV-1 gag (fragment): gag protein from human immunodeficiency virus 1; gag
   1303..1536    +  misc_feature   RRE: The Rev response element (RRE) of HIV-1 allows for Rev-dependent mRNA export from the nucleus to the cytoplasm.
   1913..2013    +  CDS            Rev (fragment): human immunodeficiency virus 1 (HIV-1) Rev protein; rev; enhances nuclear export of unspliced and incompletely spliced viral mRNAs
   2058..2175    +  misc_feature   cPPT/CTS: central polypurine tract and central termination sequence of HIV-1
   2223..3401    +  promoter       EF-1α promoter: strong constitutive promoter for human elongation factor EF-1α
   3422..3442    +  protein_bind   attB1: mutant version of attB; core recombination site for the Gateway® BP reaction BP Clonase™
   3463..7407    +  CDS            PTCH1 (fragment) (sequence partly withheld): PTC1_HUMAN - Also known as PTCH. Experimental evidence at protein level: Swiss-Prot protein existence level 1. Acts as a receptor for sonic hedgehog (SHH), indian hedgehog (IHH) and desert hedgehog (DHH). Associates with the smoothened protein (SMO) to transduce the hedgehog's proteins signal. Seems to have a tumor suppressor function, as inactivation of this protein is probably a necessary, if not sufficient step for tumorigenesis. From Homo sapiens (Human).
   7359..7802    +  CDS            PTCH1 (fragment): PTC1_HUMAN - Also known as PTCH. Experimental evidence at protein level: Swiss-Prot protein existence level 1. Acts as a receptor for sonic hedgehog (SHH), indian hedgehog (IHH) and desert hedgehog (DHH). Associates with the smoothened protein (SMO) to transduce the hedgehog's proteins signal. Seems to have a tumor suppressor function, as inactivation of this protein is probably a necessary, if not sufficient step for tumorigenesis. From Homo sapiens (Human).
   7819..7839    -  protein_bind   attB2: mutant version of attB; core recombination site for the Gateway® BP reaction BP Clonase™
   7848..7866    +  promoter       T3 promoter: promoter for bacteriophage T3 RNA polymerase
   7892..7910    -  promoter       T7 promoter: promoter for bacteriophage T7 RNA polymerase
   7916..7934    -  protein_bind   attB4 (fragment): mutant version of attB; core recombination site for the Gateway® BP reaction BP Clonase™
   7990..8031    +  CDS            V5 tag: epitope tag from simian virus 5
   8157..8619    +  misc_feature   IRES: internal ribosome entry site (IRES) of the encephalomyocarditis virus (EMCV)
   8633..9230    +  CDS            PuroR (fragment): puromycin N-acetyltransferase; pac from Streptomyces; confers resistance to puromycin
   9246..9834    +  misc_feature   WPRE: woodchuck hepatitis virus posttranscriptional regulatory element
   9842..9907    +  CDS            nef (fragment): NEF_HV1Z2 - Experimental evidence at protein level: Swiss-Prot protein existence level 1. Extracellular Nef protein targets CD4(+) T-lymphocytes for apoptosis by interacting with CXCR4 surface receptors. From Human immunodeficiency virus type 1 group M subtype D (isolate Z2/CDC-Z34) (HIV-1).
   9909..10142   +  LTR            3' LTR (ΔU3): self-inactivating 3' long terminal repeat (LTR) from HIV-1
  10347..10451   +  promoter       AmpR promoter: bla
  10452..11312   +  CDS            AmpR: β-lactamase; bla; confers resistance to ampicillin, carbenicillin, and related antibiotics
  11483..12071   +  rep_origin     ori: high-copy-number ColE1/pMB1/pBR322/pUC origin of replication
  12254..12308   +  CDS            lacI (fragment): lac repressor; lacI; The lac repressor binds to the lac operator to inhibit transcription in E. coli. This inhibition can be relieved by adding lactose or isopropyl-β-D-thiogalactopyranoside (IPTG).
  12314..12407   +  rep_origin     SV40 ori (fragment): SV40 origin of replication
  12432..12469   +  CDS            lacI (fragment): lac repressor; lacI; The lac repressor binds to the lac operator to inhibit transcription in E. coli. This inhibition can be relieved by adding lactose or isopropyl-β-D-thiogalactopyranoside (IPTG).
  12482..12503   +  protein_bind   CAP binding site: CAP binding activates transcription in the presence of cAMP. E. coli catabolite activator protein
  12518..12548   +  promoter       lac promoter: promoter for the E. coli lac operon
  12552..12574   +  protein_bind   lac operator (fragment): The lac repressor binds to the lac operator to inhibit transcription in E. coli. This inhibition can be relieved by adding lactose or isopropyl-β-D-thiogalactopyranoside (IPTG). lac repressor encoded by lacI
  12606..12689   +  polyA_signal   SV40 poly(A) signal (fragment): SV40 polyadenylation signal
  12856..329     +  CDS            nef (fragment) (across the origin): NEF_HV1BR - Experimental evidence at protein level: Swiss-Prot protein existence level 1. Extracellular Nef protein targets CD4(+) T-lymphocytes for apoptosis by interacting with CXCR4 surface receptors (PubMed:14990729). From Human immunodeficiency virus type 1 group M subtype B (isolate BRU/LAI) (HIV-1).
>Addgene plasmid #116613 | pHAGE-PTCH1-R1308Kfs*64 | addgene full sequence | sequence record 250713 | Addgene NGS Result
TGGAAGGGCTAATTCACTCCCAAAGAAGACAAGATATCCTTGATCTGTGGATCTACCACACACAAGGCTA
CTTCCCTGATTAGCAGAACTACACACCAGGGCCAGGGGTCAGATATCCACTGACCTTTGGATGGTGCTAC
AAGCTAGTACCAGTTGAGCCAGATAAGGTAGAAGAGGCCAATAAAGGAGAGAACACCAGCTTGTTACACC
CTGTGAGCCTGCATGGGATGGATGACCCGGAGAGAGAAGTGTTAGAGTGGAGGTTTGACAGCCGCCTAGC
ATTTCATCACGTGGCCCGAGAGCTGCATCCGGAGTACTTCAAGAACTGCTGATATCGAGCTTGCTACAAG
GGACTTTCCGCTGGGGACTTTCCAGGGAGGCGTGGCCTGGGCGGGACTGGGGAGTGGCGAGCCCTCAGAT
CCTGCATATAAGCAGCTGCTTTTTGCCTGTACTGGGTCTCTCTGGTTAGACCAGATCTGAGCCTGGGAGC
TCTCTGGCTAACTAGGGAACCCACTGCTTAAGCCTCAATAAAGCTTGCCTTGAGTGCTTCAAGTAGTGTG
TGCCCGTCTGTTGTGTGACTCTGGTAACTAGAGATCCCTCAGACCCTTTTAGTCAGTGTGGAAAATCTCT
AGCAGTGGCGCCCGAACAGGGACTTGAAAGCGAAAGGGAAACCAGAGGAGCTCTCTCGACGCAGGACTCG
GCTTGCTGAAGCGCGCACGGCAAGAGGCGAGGGGCGGCGACTGGTGAGTACGCCAAAAATTTTGACTAGC
GGAGGCTAGAAGGAGAGAGATGGGTGCGAGAGCGTCAGTATTAAGCGGGGGAGAATTAGATCGCGATGGG
AAAAAATTCGGTTAAGGCCAGGGGGAAAGAAAAAATATAAATTAAAACATATAGTATGGGCAAGCAGGGA
GCTAGAACGATTCGCAGTTAATCCTGGCCTGTTAGAAACATCAGAAGGCTGTAGACAAATACTGGGACAG
CTACAACCATCCCTTCAGACAGGATCAGAAGAACTTAGATCATTATATAATACAGTAGCAACCCTCTATT
GTGTGCATCAAAGGATAGAGATAAAAGACACCAAGGAAGCTTTAGACAAGATAGAGGAAGAGCAAAACAA
AAGTAAGACCACCGCACAGCAAGCGGCCGGCCGCTGATCTTCAGACCTGGAGGAGGAGATATGAGGGACA
ATTGGAGAAGTGAATTATATAAATATAAAGTAGTAAAAATTGAACCATTAGGAGTAGCACCCACCAAGGC
AAAGAGAAGAGTGGTGCAGAGAGAAAAAAGAGCAGTGGGAATAGGAGCTTTGTTCCTTGGGTTCTTGGGA
GCAGCAGGAAGCACTATGGGCGCAGCGTCAATGACGCTGACGGTACAGGCCAGACAATTATTGTCTGGTA
TAGTGCAGCAGCAGAACAATTTGCTGAGGGCTATTGAGGCGCAACAGCATCTGTTGCAACTCACAGTCTG
GGGCATCAAGCAGCTCCAGGCAAGAATCCTGGCTGTGGAAAGATACCTAAAGGATCAACAGCTCCTGGGG
ATTTGGGGTTGCTCTGGAAAACTCATTTGCACCACTGCTGTGCCTTGGAATGCTAGTTGGAGTAATAAAT
CTCTGGAACAGATTTGGAATCACACGACCTGGATGGAGTGGGACAGAGAAATTAACAATTACACAAGCTT
AATACACTCCTTAATTGAAGAATCGCAAAACCAGCAAGAAAAGAATGAACAAGAATTATTGGAATTAGAT
AAATGGGCAAGTTTGTGGAATTGGTTTAACATAACAAATTGGCTGTGGTATATAAAATTATTCATAATGA
TAGTAGGAGGCTTGGTAGGTTTAAGAATAGTTTTTGCTGTACTTTCTATAGTGAATAGAGTTAGGCAGGG
ATATTCACCATTATCGTTTCAGACCCACCTCCCAACCCCGAGGGGACCCGACAGGCCCGAAGGAATAGAA
GAAGAAGGTGGAGAGAGAGACAGAGACAGATCCATTCGATTAGTGAACGGATCTCGACGGTATCGCCGAA
TTCACAAATGGCAGTATTCATCCACAATTTTAAAAGAAAAGGGGGGATTGGGGGGTACAGTGCAGGGGAA
AGAATAGTAGACATAATAGCAACAGACATACAAACTAAAGAATTACAAAAACAAATTACAAAAATTCAAA
ATTTTCGGGTTTATTACAGGGACAGCAGAGATCCAGTTTGGACTAGTCGTGAGGCTCCGGTGCCCGTCAG
TGGGCAGAGCGCACATCGCCCACAGTCCCCGAGAAGTTGGGGGGAGGGGTCGGCAATTGAACCGGTGCCT
AGAGAAGGTGGCGCGGGGTAAACTGGGAAAGTGATGTCGTGTACTGGCTCCGCCTTTTTCCCGAGGGTGG
GGGAGAACCGTATATAAGTGCAGTAGTCGCCGTGAACGTTCTTTTTCGCAACGGGTTTGCCGCCAGAACA
CAGGTAAGTGCCGTGTGTGGTTCCCGCGGGCCTGGCCTCTTTACGGGTTATGGCCCTTGCGTGCCTTGAA
TTACTTCCACCTGGCTGCAGTACGTGATTCTTGATCCCGAGCTTCGGGTTGGAAGTGGGTGGGAGAGTTC
GAGGCCTTGCGCTTAAGGAGCCCCTTCGCCTCGTGCTTGAGTTGAGGCCTGGCCTGGGCGCTGGGGCCGC
CGCGTGCGAATCTGGTGGCACCTTCGCGCCTGTCTCGCTGCTTTCGATAAGTCTCTAGCCATTTAAAATT
TTTGATGACCTGCTGCGACGCTTTTTTTCTGGCAAGATAGTCTTGTAAATGCGGGCCAAGATCTGCACAC
TGGTATTTCGGTTTTTGGGGCCGCGGGCGGCGACGGGGCCCGTGCGTCCCAGCGCACATGTTCGGCGAGG
CGGGGCCTGCGAGCGCGGCCACCGAGAATCGGACGGGGGTAGTCTCAAGCTGGCCGGCCTGCTCTGGTGC
CTGGCCTCGCGCCGCCGTGTATCGCCCCGCCCTGGGCGGCAAGGCTGGCCCGGTCGGCACCAGTTGCGTG
AGCGGAAAGATGGCCGCTTCCCGGCCCTGCTGCAGGGAGCTCAAAATGGAGGACGCGGCGCTCGGGAGAG
CGGGCGGGTGAGTCACCCACACAAAGGAAAAGGGCCTTTCCGTCCTCAGCCGTCGCTTCATGTGACTCCA
CGGAGTACCGGGCGCCGTCCAGGCACCTCGATTAGTTCTCGAGCTTTTGGAGTACGTCGTCTTTAGGTTG
GGGGGAGGGGTTTTATGCGATGGAGTTTCCCCACACTGAGTGGGTGGAGACTGAAGTTAGGCCAGCTTGG
CACTTGATGTAATTCTCCTTGGAATTTGCCCTTTTTGAGTTTGGATCTTGGTTCATTCTCAAGCCTCAGA
CAGTGGTTCAAAGTTTTTTTCTTCCATTTCAGGTGTCGTGAAGCGGCCCTGCAGATATCAACAAGTTTGT
ACAAAAAAGCAGAAGGGCCGTCAAGGCCCACCATGGCCTCGGCTGGTAACGCCGCCGAGCCCCAGGACCG
CGGCGGCGGCGGCAGCGGCTGTATCGGTGCCCCGGGACGGCCGGCTGGAGGCGGGAGGCGCAGACGGACG
GGGGGGCTGCGCCGTGCTGCCGCGCCGGACCGGGACTATCTGCACCGGCCCAGCTACTGCGACGCCGCCT
TCGCTCTGGAGCAGATTTCCAAGGGGAAGGCTACTGGCCGGAAAGCGCCGCTGTGGCTGAGAGCGAAGTT
TCAGAGACTCTTATTTAAACTGGGTTGTTACATTCAAAAAAACTGCGGCAAGTTCTTGGTTGTGGGCCTC
CTCATATTTGGGGCCTTCGCGGTGGGATTAAAAGCAGCGAACCTCGAGACCAACGTGGAGGAGCTGTGGG
TGGAAGTTGGAGGACGAGTAAGTCGT
[882 nt withheld, positions 3877-4758]
TCCTTCTCTGACGTCAGTGTCATCCGCGTGGCCAGCGGCTACTTACTCATGCTCGCCTATGCCTGTCTAA
CCATGCTGCGCTGGGACTGCTCCAAGTCCCAGGGTGCCGTGGGGCTGGCTGGCGTCCTGCTGGTTGCACT
GTCAGTGGCTGCAGGACTGGGCCTGTGCTCATTGATCGGAATTTCCTTTAACGCTGCAACAACTCAGGTT
TTGCCATTTCTCGCTCTTGGTGTTGGTGTGGATGATGTTTTTCTTCTGGCCCACGCCTTCAGTGAAACAG
GACAGAATAAAAGAATCCCTTTTGAGGACAGGACCGGGGAGTGCCTGAAGCGCACAGGAGCCAGCGTGGC
CCTCACGTCCATCAGCAATGTCACAGCCTTCTTCATGGCCGCGTTAATCCCAATTCCCGCTCTGCGGGCG
TTCTCCCTCCAGGCAGCGGTAGTAGTGGTGTTCAATTTTGCCATGGTTCTGCTCATTTTTCCTGCAATTC
TCAGCATGGATTTATATCGACGCGAGGACAGGAGACTGGATATTTTCTGCTGTTTTACAAGCCCCTGCGT
CAGCAGAGTGATTCAGGTTGAACCTCAGGCCTACACCGACACACACGACAATACCCGCTACAGCCCCCCA
CCTCCCTACAGCAGCCACAGCTTTGCCCATGAAACGCAGATTACCATGCAGTCCACTGTCCAGCTCCGCA
CGGAGTACGACCCCCACACGCACGTGTACTACACCACCGCTGAGCCGCGCTCCGAGATCTCTGTGCAGCC
CGTCACCGTGACACAGGACACCCTCAGCTGCCAGAGCCCAGAGAGCACCAGCTCCACAAGGGACCTGCTC
TCCCAGTTCTCCGACTCCAGCCTCCACTGCCTCGAGCCCCCCTGTACGAAGTGGACACTCTCATCTTTTG
CTGAGAAGCACTATGCTCCTTTCCTCTTGAAACCAAAAGCCAAGGTAGTGGTGATCTTCCTTTTTCTGGG
CTTGCTGGGGGTCAGCCTTTATGGCACCACCCGAGTGAGAGACGGGCTGGACCTTACGGACATTGTACCT
CGGGAAACCAGAGAATATGACTTTATTGCTGCACAATTCAAATACTTTTCTTTCTACAACATGTATATAG
TCACCCAGAAAGCAGACTACCCGAATATCCAGCACTTACTTTACGACCTACACAGGAGTTTCAGTAACGT
GAAGTATGTCATGTTGGAAGAAAACAAACAGCTTCCCAAAATGTGGCTGCACTACTTCAGAGACTGGCTT
CAGGGACTTCAGGATGCATTTGACAGTGACTGGGAAACCGGGAAAATCATGCCAAACAATTACAAGAATG
GATCAGACGATGGAGTCCTTGCCTACAAACTCCTGGTGCAAACCGGCAGCCGCGATAAGCCCATCGACAT
CAGCCAGTTGACTAAACAGCGTCTGGTGGATGCAGATGGCATCATTAATCCCAGCGCTTTCTACATCTAC
CTGACGGCTTGGGTCAGCAACGACCCCGTCGCGTATGCTGCCTCCCAGGCCAACATCCGGCCACACCGAC
CAGAATGGGTCCACGACAAAGCCGACTACATGCCTGAAACAAGGCTGAGAATCCCGGCAGCAGAGCCCAT
CGAGTATGCCCAGTTCCCTTTCTACCTCAACGGCTTGCGGGACACCTCAGACTTTGTGGAGGCAATTGAA
AAAGTAAGGACCATCTGCAGCAACTATACGAGCCTGGGGCTGTCCAGTTACCCCAACGGCTACCCCTTCC
TCTTCTGGGAGCAGTACATCGGCCTCCGCCACTGGCTGCTGCTGTTCATCAGCGTGGTGTTGGCCTGCAC
ATTCCTCGTGTGCGCTGTCTTCCTTCTGAACCCCTGGACGGCCGGGATCATTGTGATGGTCCTGGCGCTG
ATGACGGTCGAGCTGTTCGGCATGATGGGCCTCATCGGAATCAAGCTCAGTGCCGTGCCCGTGGTCATCC
TGATCGCTTCTGTTGGCATAGGAGTGGAGTTCACCGTTCACGTTGCTTTGGCCTTTCTGACGGCCATCGG
CGACAAGAACCGCAGGGCTGTGCTTGCCCTGGAGCACATGTTTGCACCCGTCCTGGATGGCGCCGTGTCC
ACTCTGCTGGGAGTGCTGATGCTGGCGGGATCTGAGTTCGACTTCATTGTCAGGTATTTCTTTGCTGTGC
TGGCGATCCTCACCATCCTCGGCGTTCTCAATGGGCTGGTTTTGCTTCCCGTGCTTTTGTCTTTCTTTGG
ACCATATCCTGAGGTGTCTCCAGCCAACGGCTTGAACCGCCTGCCCACACCCTCCCCTGAGCCACCCCCC
AGCGTGGTCCGCTTCGCCATGCCGCCCGGCCACACGCACAGCGGGTCTGATTCCTCCGACTCGGAGTATA
GTTCCCAGACGACAGTGTCAGGCCTCAGCGAGGAGCTTCGGCACTACGAGGCCCAGCAGGGCGCGGGAGG
CCCTGCCCACCAAGTGATCGTGGAAGCCACAGAAAACCCCGTCTTCGCCCACTCCACTGTGGTCCATCCC
GAATCCAGGCATCACCCACCCTCGAACCCGAGACAGCAGCCCCACCTGGACTCAGGGTCCCTGCCTCCCG
GACGGCAAGGCCAGCAGCCCCGCAGGGACCCCCCCAAGAAGGCTTGTGGCCACCCCCCTACAGACCGCGC
AGAGACGCTTTTGAAATTTCTACTGAAGGGCATTCTGGCCCTAGCAATAGGGCCCGCTGGGGCCCTCGCG
GGGCCCGTTCTCACAACCCTCGGAACCCAGCGTCCACTGCCATGGGCAGCTCCGTGCCCGGCTACTGCCA
GCCCATCACCACTGTGACGGCTTCTGCCTCCGTGACTGTCGCCGTGCACCCGCCGCCTGTCCCTGGGCCT
GGGCGGAACCCCCGAGGGGGACTCTGCCCAGGCTACCCTGAGACTGACCACGGCCTGTTTGAGGACCCCC
ACGTGCCTTTCCACGTCCGGTGTGAGAGGAGGGATTCGAAGGTGGAAGTCATTGAGCTGCAGGACGTGGA
ATGCGAGGAGAGGCCCCGGGGAAGCAGCTCCAACTCAGGCCTCATGGGCCCAGCTTTCTTGTACAAAGTG
GTGATATCCAATTAACCCTCACTAAAGGGAGAAATTGTAATTGTTAGAGTATCCCTATAGTGAGTCGTAT
TACCACCCAACTTTTCTATACAAAGTGGTTGATATCCAGCACAGTGGCGGCCGCTCGAGTCTAGAGGGCC
CGCGGTTCGAAGGTAAGCCTATCCCTAACCCTCTCCTCGGTCTCGATTCTACGCGTACCGGTTAGTAATG
AGATCCCTCCCCCCCCCNTAACGTTACTGGCCGAAGCCGCTTGGAATAAGGCCGGTGTGCGTTTGTCTAT
ATGTTATTTTCCACCATATTGCCGTCTTTTGGCAATGTGAGGGCCCGGAAACCTGGCCCTGTCTTCTTGA
CGAGCATTCCTAGGGGTCTTTCCCCTCTCGCCAAAGGAATGCAAGGTCTGTTGAATGTCGTGAAGGAAGC
AGTTCCTCTGGAAGCTTCTTGAAGACAAACAACGTCTGTAGCGACCCTTTGCAGGCAGCGGAACCCCCCA
CCTGGCGACAGGTGCCTCTGCGGCCAAAAGCCACGTGTATAAGATACACCTGCAAAGGCGGCACAACCCC
AGTGCCACGTTGTGAGTTGGATAGTTGTGGAAAGAGTCAAATGGCTCTCCTCAAGCGTATTCAACAAGGG
GCTGAAGGATGCCCAGAAGGTACCCCATTGTATGGGATCTGATCTGGGGCCTCGGTGCACATGCTTTACA
TGTGTTTAGTCGAGGTTAAAAAAACGTCTAGGCCCCCCGAACCACGGGGACGTGGTTTTCCTTTGAAAAA
CACGATGATAATATGGCCACACATATGACCGAGTACAAGCCCACGGTGCGCCTCGCCACCCGCGACGACG
TCCCCAGGGCCGTACGCACCCTCGCCGCCGCGTTCGCCGACTACCCCGCCACGCGCCACACCGTCGATCC
GGACCGCCACATCGAGCGGGTCACCGAGCTGCAAGAACTCTTCCTCACGCGCGTCGGGCTCGACATCGGC
AAGGTGTGGGTCGCGGACGACGGCGCCGCGGTGGCGGTCTGGACCACGCCGGAGAGCGTCGAAGCGGGGG
CGGTGTTCGCCGAGATCGGCCCGCGCATGGCCGAGTTGAGCGGTTCCCGGCTGGCCGCGCAGCAACAGAT
GGAAGGCCTCCTGGCGCCGCACCGGCCCAAGGAGCCCGCGTGGTTCCTGGCCACCGTCGGCGTCTCGCCC
GACCACCAGGGCAAGGGTCTGGGCAGCGCCGTCGTGCTCCCCGGAGTGGAGGCGGCCGAGCGCGCCGGGG
TGCCCGCCTTCCTGGAGACCTCCGCGCCCCGCAACCTCCCCTTCTACGAGCGGCTCGGCTTCACCGTCAC
CGCCGACGTCGAGGTGCCCGAAGGACCGCGCACCTGGTGCATGACCCGCAAGCCCGGTGCCTAAATCGAT
AGATCCTAATCAACCTCTGGATTACAAAATTTGTGAAAGATTGACTGGTATTCTTAACTATGTTGCTCCT
TTTACGCTATGTGGATACGCTGCTTTAATGCCTTTGTATCATGCTATTGCTTCCCGTATGGCTTTCATTT
TCTCCTCCTTGTATAAATCCTGGTTGCTGTCTCTTTATGAGGAGTTGTGGCCCGTTGTCAGGCAACGTGG
CGTGGTGTGCACTGTGTTTGCTGACGCAACCCCCACTGGTTGGGGCATTGCCACCACCTGTCAGCTCCTT
TCCGGGACTTTCGCTTTCCCCCTCCCTATTGCCACGGCGGAACTCATCGCCGCCTGCCTTGCCCGCTGCT
GGACAGGGGCTCGGCTGTTGGGCACTGACAATTCCGTGGTGTTGTCGGGGAAATCATCGTCCTTTCCTTG
GCTGCTCGCCTGTGTTGCCACCTGGATTCTGCGCGGGACGTCCTTCTGCTACGTCCCTTCGGCCCTCAAT
CCAGCGGACCTTCCTTCCCGCGGCCTGCTGCCGGCTCTGCGGCCTCTTCCGCGTCTTCGCCTTCGCCCTC
AGACGAGTCGGATCTCCCTTTGGGCCGCCTCCCCGCCTGAGATCCTTTAAGACCAATGACTTACAAGGCA
GCTGTAGATCTTAGCCACTTTTTAAAAGAAAAGGGGGGACTGGAAGGGCTAATTCACTCCCAACGAAGAC
AAGATCTGCTTTTTGCTTGTACTGGGTCTCTCTGGTTAGACCAGATCTGAGCCTGGGAGCTCTCTGGCTA
ACTAGGGAACCCACTGCTTAAGCCTCAATAAAGCTTGCCTTGAGTGCTTCAAGTAGTGTGTGCCCGTCTG
TTGTGTGACTCTGGTAACTAGAGATCCCTCAGACCCTTTTAGTCAGTGTGGAAAATCTCTAGCAGTAGTA
GTTCATGTCATCTTATTATTCAGTATTTATAACTTGCAAAGAAATGAATATCAGAGAGTGAGAGGCCCGG
GTTAATTAAGGAAAGGGCTAGATCATTCTTGAAGACGAAAGGGCCTCGTGATACGCCTATTTTTATAGGT
TAATGTCATGATAATAATGGTTTCTTAGACGTCAGGTGGCACTTTTCGGGGAAATGTGCGCGGAACCCCT
ATTTGTTTATTTTTCTAAATACATTCAAATATGTATCCGCTCATGAGACAATAACCCTGATAAATGCTTC
AATAATATTGAAAAAGGAAGAGTATGAGTATTCAACATTTCCGTGTCGCCCTTATTCCCTTTTTTGCGGC
ATTTTGCCTTCCTGTTTTTGCTCACCCAGAAACGCTGGTGAAAGTAAAAGATGCTGAAGATCAGTTGGGT
GCACGAGTGGGTTACATCGAACTGGATCTCAACAGCGGTAAGATCCTTGAGAGTTTTCGCCCCGAAGAAC
GTTTTCCAATGATGAGCACTTTTAAAGTTCTGCTATGTGGCGCGGTATTATCCCGTGTTGACGCCGGGCA
AGAGCAACTCGGTCGCCGCATACACTATTCTCAGAATGACTTGGTTGAGTACTCACCAGTCACAGAAAAG
CATCTTACGGATGGCATGACAGTAAGAGAATTATGCAGTGCTGCCATAACCATGAGTGATAACACTGCGG
CCAACTTACTTCTGACAACGATCGGAGGACCGAAGGAGCTAACCGCTTTTTTGCACAACATGGGGGATCA
TGTAACTCGCCTTGATCGTTGGGAACCGGAGCTGAATGAAGCCATACCAAACGACGAGCGTGACACCACG
ATGCCTGTAGCAATGGCAACAACGTTGCGCAAACTATTAACTGGCGAACTACTTACTCTAGCTTCCCGGC
AACAATTAATAGACTGGATGGAGGCGGATAAAGTTGCAGGACCACTTCTGCGCTCGGCCCTTCCGGCTGG
CTGGTTTATTGCTGATAAATCTGGAGCCGGTGAGCGTGGGTCTCGCGGTATCATTGCAGCACTGGGGCCA
GATGGTAAGCCCTCCCGTATCGTAGTTATCTACACGACGGGGAGTCAGGCAACTATGGATGAACGAAATA
GACAGATCGCTGAGATAGGTGCCTCACTGATTAAGCATTGGTAACTGTCAGACCAAGTTTACTCATATAT
ACTTTAGATTGATTTAAAACTTCATTTTTAATTTAAAAGGATCTAGGTGAAGATCCTTTTTGATAATCTC
ATGACCAAAATCCCTTAACGTGAGTTTTCGTTCCACTGAGCGTCAGACCCCGTAGAAAAGATCAAAGGAT
CTTCTTGAGATCCTTTTTTTCTGCGCGTAATCTGCTGCTTGCAAACAAAAAAACCACCGCTACCAGCGGT
GGTTTGTTTGCCGGATCAAGAGCTACCAACTCTTTTTCCGAAGGTAACTGGCTTCAGCAGAGCGCAGATA
CCAAATACTGTTCTTCTAGTGTAGCCGTAGTTAGGCCACCACTTCAAGAACTCTGTAGCACCGCCTACAT
ACCTCGCTCTGCTAATCCTGTTACCAGTGGCTGCTGCCAGTGGCGATAAGTCGTGTCTTACCGGGTTGGA
CTCAAGACGATAGTTACCGGATAAGGCGCAGCGGTCGGGCTGAACGGGGGGTTCGTGCACACAGCCCAGC
TTGGAGCGAACGACCTACACCGAACTGAGATACCTACAGCGTGAGCTATGAGAAAGCGCCACGCTTCCCG
AAGGGAGAAAGGCGGACAGGTATCCGGTAAGCGGCAGGGTCGGAACAGGAGAGCGCACGAGGGAGCTTCC
AGGGGGAAACGCCTGGTATCTTTATAGTCCTGTCGGGTTTCGCCACCTCTGACTTGAGCGTCGATTTTTG
TGATGCTCGTCAGGGGGGCGGAGCCTATGGAAAAACGCCAGCAACGCGGCCTTTTTACGGTTCCTGGCCT
TTTGCTGGCCTTTTGCTCACATGTTCTTTCCTGCGTTATCCCCTGATTCTGTGGATAACCGTATTACCGC
CTTTGAGTGAGCTGATACCGCTCGCCGCAGCCGAACGACCGAGCGCAGCGAGTCAGTGAGCGAGGAAGCG
GAAGAGCGCCCAATACGCAAACCGCCTCTCCCCGCGCGTTGGCCGATTCATTAATGCAGCAAGCTCATGG
CTGACTAATTTTTTTTATTTATGCAGAGGCCGAGGCCGCCTCGGCCTCTGAGCTATTCCAGAAGTAGTGA
GGAGGCTTTTTTGGAGGCCTAGGCTTTTGCAAAAAGCTCCCCGTGGCACGACAGGTTTCCCGACTGGAAA
GCGGGCAGTGAGCGCAACGCAATTAATGTGAGTTAGCTCACTCATTAGGCACCCCAGGCTTTACACTTTA
TGCTTCCGGCTCGTATGTTGTGTGGAATTGTGAGCGGATAACAATTTCACACAGGAAACAGCTATGACAT
GATTACGAATTTCACAAATAAAGCATTTTTTTCACTGCATTCTAGTTGTGGTTTGTCCAAACTCATCAAT
GTATCTTATCATGTCTGGATCAACTGGATAACTCAAGCTAACCAAAATCATCCCAAACTTCCCACCCCAT
ACCCTATTACCACTGCCAATTACCTGTGGTTTCATTTACTCTAAACCTGTGATTCCTCTGAATTATTTTC
ATTTTAAAGAAATTGTATTTGTTAAATATGTACTACAAACTTAGTAGT
