>Addgene plasmid #116613 | pHAGE-PTCH1-R1308Kfs*64 | depositor partial sequence | sequence record 219488 | insert
ATGGCCTCGGCTGGTAACGCCGCCGAGCCCCAGGACCGCGGCGGCGGCGGCAGCGGCTGTATCGGTGCCC
CGGGACGGCCGGCTGGAGGCGGGAGGCGCAGACGGACGGGGGGGCTGCGCCGTGCTGCCGCGCCGGACCG
GGACTATCTGCACCGGCCCAGCTACTGCGACGCCGCCTTCGCTCTGGAGCAGATTTCCAAGGGGAAGGCT
ACTGGCCGGAAAGCGCCGCTGTGGCTGAGAGCGAAGTTTCAGAGACTCTTATTTAAACTGGGTTGTTACA
TTCAAAAAAACTGCGGCAAGTTCTTGGTTGTGGGCCTCCTCATATTTGGGGCCTTCGCGGTGGGATTAAA
AGCAGCGAACCTCGAGACCAACGTGGAGGAGCTGTGGGTGGAAGTTGGAGGACGAGTAAGTCGT
[882 nt withheld, positions 415-1296]
TCCTTCTCTGACGTCAGTGTCATCCGCGTGGCCAGCGGCTACTTACTCATGCTCGCCTATGCCTGTCTAA
CCATGCTGCGCTGGGACTGCTCCAAGTCCCAGGGTGCCGTGGGGCTGGCTGGCGTCCTGCTGGTTGCACT
GTCAGTGGCTGCAGGACTGGGCCTGTGCTCATTGATCGGAATTTCCTTTAACGCTGCAACAACTCAGGTT
TTGCCATTTCTCGCTCTTGGTGTTGGTGTGGATGATGTTTTTCTTCTGGCCCACGCCTTCAGTGAAACAG
GACAGAATAAAAGAATCCCTTTTGAGGACAGGACCGGGGAGTGCCTGAAGCGCACAGGAGCCAGCGTGGC
CCTCACGTCCATCAGCAATGTCACAGCCTTCTTCATGGCCGCGTTAATCCCAATTCCCGCTCTGCGGGCG
TTCTCCCTCCAGGCAGCGGTAGTAGTGGTGTTCAATTTTGCCATGGTTCTGCTCATTTTTCCTGCAATTC
TCAGCATGGATTTATATCGACGCGAGGACAGGAGACTGGATATTTTCTGCTGTTTTACAAGCCCCTGCGT
CAGCAGAGTGATTCAGGTTGAACCTCAGGCCTACACCGACACACACGACAATACCCGCTACAGCCCCCCA
CCTCCCTACAGCAGCCACAGCTTTGCCCATGAAACGCAGATTACCATGCAGTCCACTGTCCAGCTCCGCA
CGGAGTACGACCCCCACACGCACGTGTACTACACCACCGCTGAGCCGCGCTCCGAGATCTCTGTGCAGCC
CGTCACCGTGACACAGGACACCCTCAGCTGCCAGAGCCCAGAGAGCACCAGCTCCACAAGGGACCTGCTC
TCCCAGTTCTCCGACTCCAGCCTCCACTGCCTCGAGCCCCCCTGTACGAAGTGGACACTCTCATCTTTTG
CTGAGAAGCACTATGCTCCTTTCCTCTTGAAACCAAAAGCCAAGGTAGTGGTGATCTTCCTTTTTCTGGG
CTTGCTGGGGGTCAGCCTTTATGGCACCACCCGAGTGAGAGACGGGCTGGACCTTACGGACATTGTACCT
CGGGAAACCAGAGAATATGACTTTATTGCTGCACAATTCAAATACTTTTCTTTCTACAACATGTATATAG
TCACCCAGAAAGCAGACTACCCGAATATCCAGCACTTACTTTACGACCTACACAGGAGTTTCAGTAACGT
GAAGTATGTCATGTTGGAAGAAAACAAACAGCTTCCCAAAATGTGGCTGCACTACTTCAGAGACTGGCTT
CAGGGACTTCAGGATGCATTTGACAGTGACTGGGAAACCGGGAAAATCATGCCAAACAATTACAAGAATG
GATCAGACGATGGAGTCCTTGCCTACAAACTCCTGGTGCAAACCGGCAGCCGCGATAAGCCCATCGACAT
CAGCCAGTTGACTAAACAGCGTCTGGTGGATGCAGATGGCATCATTAATCCCAGCGCTTTCTACATCTAC
CTGACGGCTTGGGTCAGCAACGACCCCGTCGCGTATGCTGCCTCCCAGGCCAACATCCGGCCACACCGAC
CAGAATGGGTCCACGACAAAGCCGACTACATGCCTGAAACAAGGCTGAGAATCCCGGCAGCAGAGCCCAT
CGAGTATGCCCAGTTCCCTTTCTACCTCAACGGCTTGCGGGACACCTCAGACTTTGTGGAGGCAATTGAA
AAAGTAAGGACCATCTGCAGCAACTATACGAGCCTGGGGCTGTCCAGTTACCCCAACGGCTACCCCTTCC
TCTTCTGGGAGCAGTACATCGGCCTCCGCCACTGGCTGCTGCTGTTCATCAGCGTGGTGTTGGCCTGCAC
ATTCCTCGTGTGCGCTGTCTTCCTTCTGAACCCCTGGACGGCCGGGATCATTGTGATGGTCCTGGCGCTG
ATGACGGTCGAGCTGTTCGGCATGATGGGCCTCATCGGAATCAAGCTCAGTGCCGTGCCCGTGGTCATCC
TGATCGCTTCTGTTGGCATAGGAGTGGAGTTCACCGTTCACGTTGCTTTGGCCTTTCTGACGGCCATCGG
CGACAAGAACCGCAGGGCTGTGCTTGCCCTGGAGCACATGTTTGCACCCGTCCTGGATGGCGCCGTGTCC
ACTCTGCTGGGAGTGCTGATGCTGGCGGGATCTGAGTTCGACTTCATTGTCAGGTATTTCTTTGCTGTGC
TGGCGATCCTCACCATCCTCGGCGTTCTCAATGGGCTGGTTTTGCTTCCCGTGCTTTTGTCTTTCTTTGG
ACCATATCCTGAGGTGTCTCCAGCCAACGGCTTGAACCGCCTGCCCACACCCTCCCCTGAGCCACCCCCC
AGCGTGGTCCGCTTCGCCATGCCGCCCGGCCACACGCACAGCGGGTCTGATTCCTCCGACTCGGAGTATA
GTTCCCAGACGACAGTGTCAGGCCTCAGCGAGGAGCTTCGGCACTACGAGGCCCAGCAGGGCGCGGGAGG
CCCTGCCCACCAAGTGATCGTGGAAGCCACAGAAAACCCCGTCTTCGCCCACTCCACTGTGGTCCATCCC
GAATCCAGGCATCACCCACCCTCGAACCCGAGACAGCAGCCCCACCTGGACTCAGGGTCCCTGCCTCCCG
GACGGCAAGGCCAGCAGCCCCGCAGGGACCCCCCCAAGAAGGCTTGTGGCCACCCCCCTACAGACCGCGC
AGAGACGCTTTTGAAATTTCTACTGAAGGGCATTCTGGCCCTAGCAATAGGGCCCGCTGGGGCCCTCGCG
GGGCCCGTTCTCACAACCCTCGGAACCCAGCGTCCACTGCCATGGGCAGCTCCGTGCCCGGCTACTGCCA
GCCCATCACCACTGTGACGGCTTCTGCCTCCGTGACTGTCGCCGTGCACCCGCCGCCTGTCCCTGGGCCT
GGGCGGAACCCCCGAGGGGGACTCTGCCCAGGCTACCCTGAGACTGACCACGGCCTGTTTGAGGACCCCC
ACGTGCCTTTCCACGTCCGGTGTGAGAGGAGGGATTCGAAGGTGGAAGTCATTGAGCTGCAGGACGTGGA
ATGCGAGGAGAGGCCCCGGGGAAGCAGCTCCAAC
